Addgene plasmid #128120: sgRNA HBB
Purpose: Co-expresses sgRNA HBB, SpyCas9 scaffold (F+E) and GFP (transfection marker)
Depositing lab: Dominik Niopek. Depositing organization: Universitaet Heidelberg. Publication: Coupling Cas9 to artificial inhibitory domains enhances CRISPR-Cas9 target specificity. Aschenbrenner S, Kallenberger SM, Hoffmann MD, Huck A, Eils R, Niopek D. Sci Adv. 2020 Feb 5;6(6):eaay0187. doi: 10.1126/sciadv.aay0187. eCollection 2020 Feb. PubMed 32076642.
Backbone
  Vector backbone: AAV
  Vector type: Mammalian Expression, CRISPR, Synthetic Biology
Growth in bacteria
  Bacterial resistance: Ampicillin, 100 μg/mL
  Growth temperature: 37°C
  Growth strain: DH5alpha
  Copy number: High Copy
Gene/Insert
  Gene/Insert name: sgRNA HBB + GFP
  Promoter: RSV/U6
  Cloning method: Unknown
  Sequencing primers: 5′ GFP_fw
Terms and licenses: Academic/Nonprofit Terms; Industry Terms: Not Available to Industry
How to cite: sgRNA HBB was a gift from Dominik Niopek (Addgene plasmid # 128120 ; http://n2t.net/addgene:128120 ; RRID:Addgene_128120)
