[The description below was written by a language model from this plasmid's Addgene catalogue record and pLannotate feature annotations shown in this document.]
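Description:
sgRNA HBB is a mammalian expression plasmid built on an AAV vector backbone that co-expresses a Streptococcus pyogenes Cas9 guide RNA targeting HBB together with a GFP transfection marker. It is propagated in E. coli as a high-copy plasmid through a ColE1/pUC-type origin and selected with ampicillin via the β-lactamase gene. The backbone also carries phagemid-style remnants: an f1 origin, a lacZα fragment, lac promoter/operator elements, and flanking T3 and T7 promoters.

The payload consists of two transcription units arranged tail to tail. A human U6 RNA polymerase III promoter drives the sgRNA. The short gap between the promoter and the annotated tracrRNA-derived scaffold is presumably where the HBB spacer sits, though it is not annotated. The scaffold is described in the record as the "F+E" variant, an optimised SpyCas9 scaffold design, which may be why it is detected only as a tracrRNA fragment. On the opposite strand, a Rous sarcoma virus enhancer/promoter drives EGFP, so transfected cells can be identified by fluorescence. No polyadenylation signal for EGFP is annotated.

Cas9 itself is not encoded and must be supplied from a separate construct. Both feature tables, a partial NGS assembly and a slightly longer depositor sequence, detect only one fragmentary AAV2 inverted terminal repeat, downstream of the RSV-EGFP unit. The annotations therefore do not confirm that the cassette has the two ITRs needed for packaging into AAV particles. The associated work concerns improving CRISPR-Cas9 target specificity by coupling Cas9 to artificial inhibitory domains, and this plasmid serves there as the guide-delivery component for the HBB locus.
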