Features (pLannotate 1.2.2; 21 found; start..end, strand, type, name):
     24..128     +  promoter       AmpR promoter: bla
    129..989     +  CDS            AmpR: β-lactamase; bla; confers resistance to ampicillin, carbenicillin, and related antibiotics
   1160..1748    +  rep_origin     ori: high-copy-number ColE1/pMB1/pBR322/pUC origin of replication
   1931..2023    +  CDS            lacI (fragment): lac repressor; lacI; The lac repressor binds to the lac operator to inhibit transcription in E. coli. This inhibition can be relieved by adding lactose or isopropyl-β-D-thiogalactopyranoside (IPTG).
   2036..2057    +  protein_bind   CAP binding site: CAP binding activates transcription in the presence of cAMP. E. coli catabolite activator protein
   2072..2102    +  promoter       lac promoter: promoter for the E. coli lac operon
   2110..2126    +  protein_bind   lac operator: The lac repressor binds to the lac operator to inhibit transcription in E. coli. This inhibition can be relieved by adding lactose or isopropyl-β-D-thiogalactopyranoside (IPTG). lac repressor encoded by lacI
   2171..2189    +  promoter       T3 promoter: promoter for bacteriophage T3 RNA polymerase
   2627..2867    +  promoter       U6 promoter: RNA polymerase III promoter for human U6 snRNA
   2915..2982    +  misc_RNA       tracrRNA (fragment): trans-activating CRISPR RNA for the Streptococcus pyogenes CRISPR/Cas9 system
   3065..3781    -  CDS            EGFP: EGFP is a basic (constitutively fluorescent) green fluorescent protein published in 1996, derived from Aequorea victoria. It is reported to be a rapidly-maturing weak dimer with moderate acid sensitivity.
   3789..3815    -  misc_feature   MCS (fragment): multiple cloning site
   3825..4088    -  promoter       RSV promoter: Rous sarcoma virus enhancer/promoter
   4122..4215    -  ncRNA          Retro dr1: Accession: RF00214 - Retrovirus direct repeat 1 (dr1)
   4348..4400    +  misc_feature   bom (fragment): basis of mobility region from pBR322
   4409..4425    -  promoter       tet promoter (fragment): E. coli promoter for tetracycline efflux protein gene
   4491..4598    -  repeat_region  AAV2 ITR (fragment): inverted terminal repeat of adeno-associated virus serotype 2 inverted
   4596..4616    -  promoter       chicken β-actin promoter (fragment): contains a 21-bp deletion relative to the standard chicken β-actin promoter
   4642..4660    -  promoter       T7 promoter: promoter for bacteriophage T7 RNA polymerase
   4668..4823    +  CDS            lacZα (fragment): LacZα fragment of β-galactosidase; lacZ fragment
   4828..5256    +  rep_origin     f1 ori (sequence partly withheld): f1 bacteriophage origin of replication; arrow indicates direction of (+) strand synthesis
>Addgene plasmid #128120 | sgRNA HBB | depositor full sequence | sequence record 245459 | sgRNA HBB sequence 5285 bps
GTGGCACTTTTCGGGGAAATGTGCGCGGAACCCCTATTTGTTTATTTTTCTAAATACATTCAAATATGTA
TCCGCTCATGAGACAATAACCCTGATAAATGCTTCAATAATATTGAAAAAGGAAGAGTATGAGTATTCAA
CATTTCCGTGTCGCCCTTATTCCCTTTTTTGCGGCATTTTGCCTTCCTGTTTTTGCTCACCCAGAAACGC
TGGTGAAAGTAAAAGATGCTGAAGATCAGTTGGGTGCACGAGTGGGTTACATCGAACTGGATCTCAACAG
CGGTAAGATCCTTGAGAGTTTTCGCCCCGAAGAACGTTTTCCAATGATGAGCACTTTTAAAGTTCTGCTA
TGTGGCGCGGTATTATCCCGTATTGACGCCGGGCAAGAGCAACTCGGTCGCCGCATACACTATTCTCAGA
ATGACTTGGTTGAGTACTCACCAGTCACAGAAAAGCATCTTACGGATGGCATGACAGTAAGAGAATTATG
CAGTGCTGCCATAACCATGAGTGATAACACTGCGGCCAACTTACTTCTGACAACGATCGGAGGACCGAAG
GAGCTAACCGCTTTTTTGCACAACATGGGGGATCATGTAACTCGCCTTGATCGTTGGGAACCGGAGCTGA
ATGAAGCCATACCAAACGACGAGCGTGACACCACGATGCCTGTAGCAATGGCAACAACGTTGCGCAAACT
ATTAACTGGCGAACTACTTACTCTAGCTTCCCGGCAACAATTAATAGACTGGATGGAGGCGGATAAAGTT
GCAGGACCACTTCTGCGCTCGGCCCTTCCGGCTGGCTGGTTTATTGCTGATAAATCTGGAGCCGGTGAGC
GTGGGTCTCGCGGTATCATTGCAGCACTGGGGCCAGATGGTAAGCCCTCCCGTATCGTAGTTATCTACAC
GACGGGGAGTCAGGCAACTATGGATGAACGAAATAGACAGATCGCTGAGATAGGTGCCTCACTGATTAAG
CATTGGTAACTGTCAGACCAAGTTTACTCATATATACTTTAGATTGATTTAAAACTTCATTTTTAATTTA
AAAGGATCTAGGTGAAGATCCTTTTTGATAATCTCATGACCAAAATCCCTTAACGTGAGTTTTCGTTCCA
CTGAGCGTCAGACCCCGTAGAAAAGATCAAAGGATCTTCTTGAGATCCTTTTTTTCTGCGCGTAATCTGC
TGCTTGCAAACAAAAAAACCACCGCTACCAGCGGTGGTTTGTTTGCCGGATCAAGAGCTACCAACTCTTT
TTCCGAAGGTAACTGGCTTCAGCAGAGCGCAGATACCAAATACTGTCCTTCTAGTGTAGCCGTAGTTAGG
CCACCACTTCAAGAACTCTGTAGCACCGCCTACATACCTCGCTCTGCTAATCCTGTTACCAGTGGCTGCT
GCCAGTGGCGATAAGTCGTGTCTTACCGGGTTGGACTCAAGACGATAGTTACCGGATAAGGCGCAGCGGT
CGGGCTGAACGGGGGGTTCGTGCACACAGCCCAGCTTGGAGCGAACGACCTACACCGAACTGAGATACCT
ACAGCGTGAGCTATGAGAAAGCGCCACGCTTCCCGAAGGGAGAAAGGCGGACAGGTATCCGGTAAGCGGC
AGGGTCGGAACAGGAGAGCGCACGAGGGAGCTTCCAGGGGGAAACGCCTGGTATCTTTATAGTCCTGTCG
GGTTTCGCCACCTCTGACTTGAGCGTCGATTTTTGTGATGCTCGTCAGGGGGGCGGAGCCTATGGAAAAA
CGCCAGCAACGCGGCCTTTTTACGGTTCCTGGCCTTTTGCTGGCCTTTTGCTCACATGTTCTTTCCTGCG
TTATCCCCTGATTCTGTGGATAACCGTATTACCGCCTTTGAGTGAGCTGATACCGCTCGCCGCAGCCGAA
CGACCGAGCGCAGCGAGTCAGTGAGCGAGGAAGCGGAAGAGCGCCCAATACGCAAACCGCCTCTCCCCGC
GCGTTGGCCGATTCATTAATGCAGCTGGCACGACAGGTTTCCCGACTGGAAAGCGGGCAGTGAGCGCAAC
GCAATTAATGTGAGTTAGCTCACTCATTAGGCACCCCAGGCTTTACACTTTATGCTTCCGGCTCGTATGT
TGTGTGGAATTGTGAGCGGATAACAATTTCACACAGGAAACAGCTATGACCATGATTACGCCAAGCGCGC
AATTAACCCTCACTAAAGGGAACAAAAGCTGGGTACCACTAGTATGCATCCTGCAGGACGCGTCCTACCC
ACTCCCTCTATGCGCGCTCGCTCACTCACTCGGCCCTGGAGACCAAAGGTCTCCAGACTGCCGGCCTCTG
GCCGGCAGGGCCGAGTGAGTGAGCGAGCGCGCATAGAGGGAGTGGGTACCTCCATCATCTAGGTTTGCCA
GATCTGATATCGGCGCGCCCGAGTCCAACACCCGTGGGAATCCCATGGGCACCATGGCCCCTCGCTCCAA
AAATGCTTTCGCGTCGCGCAGACACTGCTCGGTAGTTTCGGGGATCAGCGTTTGAGTAAGAGCCCGCGTC
TGAACCCTCCGCGCCGCCCCGGCCCCAGTGGAAAGACGCGCAGGCAAAACGCACCACGTGACGGAGCGTG
ACCGCGCGCCGAGCGCGCGCCAAGGTCGGGCAGGAAGAGGGCCTATTTCCCATGATTCCTTCATATTTGC
ATATACGATACAAGGCTGTTAGAGAGATAATTAGAATTAATTTGACTGTAAACACAAAGATATTAGTACA
AAATACGTGACGTAGAAAGTAATAATTTCTTGGGTAGTTTGCAGTTTTAAAATTATGTTTTAAAATGGAC
TATCATATGCTTACCGTAACTTGAAAGTATTTCGATTTCTTGGCTTTATATATCTTGTGGAAAGGACGAA
ACACCGCCACGTTCACCTTGCCCCACGTTTAAGAGCTATGCTGGAAACAGCATAGCAAGTTTAAATAAGG
CTAGTCCGTTATCAACTTGAAAAAGTGGCACCGAGTCGGTGCTTTTTTTGCGGCCGCCTCGAGTGATCAA
AAAACCAACACACGCTTCCAATGAAAATAAACGATCCTTTATTGCTAGCCTTTACTTGTACAGCTCGTCC
ATGCCGAGAGTGATCCCGGCGGCGGTCACGAACTCCAGCAGGACCATGTGATCGCGCTTCTCGTTGGGGT
CTTTGCTCAGGGCGGACTGGGTGCTCAGGTAGTGGTTGTCGGGCAGCAACACGGGGCCGTCGCCGATGGG
GGTGTTCTGCTGGTAGTGGTCGGCGAGCTGCACGCTGCCGTCCTCGATGTTGTGGCGGATCTTGAAGTTC
ACCTTGATGCCGTTCTTCTGCTTGTCGGCCATGATATAGACGTTGTGGCTGTTGTAGTTGTACTCCAGCT
TGTGCCCCAGGATGTTGCCGTCCTCCTTGAAGTCGATGCCCTTCAGCTCGATGCGGTTCACCAGGGTGTC
GCCCTCGAACTTCACCTCGGCGCGGGTCTTGTAGTTGCCGTCGTCCTTGAAGAAGATGGTGCGCTCCTGG
ACGTAGCCTTCGGGCATGGCGGACTTGAAGAAGTCGTGCTGCTTCATGTGGTCGGGGTAGCGGCTGAAGC
ACTGCACGCCGTAGGTCAGGGTGGTCACGAGGGTGGGCCAGGGCACGGGCAGCTTGCCGGTGGTGCAGAT
GAACTTCAGGGTCAGCTTGCCGTAGGTGGCATCGCCCTCGCCCTCGCCGGACACGCTGAACTTGTGGCCG
TTTACGTCGCCGTCCAGCTCGACCAGGATGGGCACCACCCCGGTGAACAGCTCCTCGCCCTTGCTCACCA
TGGTGGCGACCGGTGGATCCCGGGCCCGCGGTACCCAGCTTGGAGGTGCACACCAATGTGGTGAATGGTC
AAATGGCGTTTATTGTATCGAGCTAGGCACTTAAATACAATATCTCTGCAATGCGGAATTCAGTGGTTCG
TCCAATCCATGTCAGACCCGTCTGTTGCCTTCCTAATAAGGCACGATCGTACCACCTTACTTCCACCAAT
CGGCATGCACGGTGCTTTTTCTCTCCTTGTAAGGCATGTTGCTAACTCATCCTTACCATGTTGCAAGACT
ACCAAGAGTATTTGCATAAGACTACATTTCCCCCTCCCTATGCAAAAGCGAAACTACTATATCCTGAGGG
GACTCCTAACCGCGTACAACCGAAGCCCCGCTTTTCGCCTAAACACACCCTAGTCCCCTCAGATACGCGT
ATATCTGGCCCGTACATCGCGAAGCAGCGCAAAACGCCTAACCCTAAGCAGATTCTTCATGCAATTGTCG
GTCAAGCCTTGCCTTGTTGTAGCTTAAATTTTGCTCGCGCACTACTCAGCGACCTCCAACACACAAGCAG
GGAGCAGATACTGGCTTAACTATGCGGCATCAGAGCAGATTGTACTGAGAGTGCACCATACGGATCTGCG
ATGATAAGCTGTCAAACATGAGAATTGGTCGACGATATCAGATCTAGGAACCCCTAGTGATGGAGTTGGC
CACTCCCTCTCTGCGCGCTCGCTCGCTCACTGAGGCCGCCCGGGCAAAGCCCGGGCGTCGGGCGACCTTT
GGTCGCCCGGCCTCAGTGAGCGAGCGAGCGCGCAGAGAGGGAGTGGCCCCCCCCCCCCCCCCCCCCTGCA
TTCTAGAGAGCTCCAATTCGCCCTATAGTGAGTCGTATTACGCGCGCTCACTGGCCGTCGTTTTACAACG
TCGTGACTGGGAAAACCCTGGCGTTACCCAACTTAATCGCCTTGCAGCACATCCCCCTTTCGCCAGCTGG
CGTAATAGCGAAGAGGCCCGCACCGATCGCCCTTCCCAACAGTTGCGCAGCCTGAATGGCGAATGGG
[124 nt withheld, positions 4828-4951]
C
[91 nt withheld, positions 4953-5043]
A
[49 nt withheld, positions 5045-5093]
CCTTTGACGTTGGAGTCCACGTTCTTT
[37 nt withheld, positions 5121-5157]
ACCCTATCTCGGTCTATTCTTTTGATTTATAAGGGATTTTGCCGATTTCGGCCTATTGGTTAAAAAATGA
GCTGATTTAACAAAAATTTAACGCGAATTTTAACAAAATATTAACGCTTACAATTTAG
