Features (pLannotate 1.2.2; 20 found; start..end, strand, type, name):
     50..290     +  promoter       U6 promoter: RNA polymerase III promoter for human U6 snRNA
    338..405     +  misc_RNA       tracrRNA (fragment): trans-activating CRISPR RNA for the Streptococcus pyogenes CRISPR/Cas9 system
    485..1204    -  CDS            EGFP: the original enhanced GFP (Yang et al., 1996) mammalian codon-optimized
   1212..1238    -  misc_feature   MCS (fragment): multiple cloning site
   1248..1509    -  promoter       RSV promoter: Rous sarcoma virus enhancer/promoter
   1543..1636    -  ncRNA          Retro dr1: Accession: RF00214 - Retrovirus direct repeat 1 (dr1)
   1769..1821    +  misc_feature   bom (fragment): basis of mobility region from pBR322
   1830..1846    -  promoter       tet promoter (fragment): E. coli promoter for tetracycline efflux protein gene
   1878..2007    +  repeat_region  AAV2 ITR (fragment): inverted terminal repeat of adeno-associated virus serotype 2 inverted
   2045..2063    -  promoter       T7 promoter: promoter for bacteriophage T7 RNA polymerase
   2071..2226    +  CDS            lacZα (fragment): LacZα fragment of β-galactosidase; lacZ fragment
   2257..2685    -  rep_origin     f1 ori (sequence partly withheld): f1 bacteriophage origin of replication; arrow indicates direction of (+) strand synthesis
   2712..2816    +  promoter       AmpR promoter: bla
   2817..3677    +  CDS            AmpR: β-lactamase; bla; confers resistance to ampicillin, carbenicillin, and related antibiotics
   3848..4436    +  rep_origin     ori: high-copy-number ColE1/pMB1/pBR322/pUC origin of replication
   4619..4711    +  CDS            lacI (fragment): lac repressor; lacI; The lac repressor binds to the lac operator to inhibit transcription in E. coli. This inhibition can be relieved by adding lactose or isopropyl-β-D-thiogalactopyranoside (IPTG).
   4724..4745    +  protein_bind   CAP binding site: CAP binding activates transcription in the presence of cAMP. E. coli catabolite activator protein
   4760..4790    +  promoter       lac promoter: promoter for the E. coli lac operon
   4798..4814    +  protein_bind   lac operator: The lac repressor binds to the lac operator to inhibit transcription in E. coli. This inhibition can be relieved by adding lactose or isopropyl-β-D-thiogalactopyranoside (IPTG). lac repressor encoded by lacI
   4859..4877    +  promoter       T3 promoter: promoter for bacteriophage T3 RNA polymerase
>Addgene plasmid #128120 | sgRNA HBB | addgene full sequence | sequence record 249650 | Addgene Partial NGS Result
GTGACGGAGCGTGACCGCGCGCCGAGCGCGCGCCAAGGTCGGGCAGGAAGAGGGCCTATTTCCCATGATT
CCTTCATATTTGCATATACGATACAAGGCTGTTAGAGAGATAATTAGAATTAATTTGACTGTAAACACAA
AGATATTAGTACAAAATACGTGACGTAGAAAGTAATAATTTCTTGGGTAGTTTGCAGTTTTAAAATTATG
TTTTAAAATGGACTATCATATGCTTACCGTAACTTGAAAGTATTTCGATTTCTTGGCTTTATATATCTTG
TGGAAAGGACGAAACACCGCCACGTTCACCTTGCCCCACGTTTAAGAGCTATGCTGGAAACAGCATAGCA
AGTTTAAATAAGGCTAGTCCGTTATCAACTTGAAAAAGTGGCACCGAGTCGGTGCTTTTTTTGCGGCCGC
CTCGAGTGATCAAAAAACCAACACACGCTTCCAATGAAAATAAACGATCCTTTATTGCTAGCCTTTACTT
GTACAGCTCGTCCATGCCGAGAGTGATCCCGGCGGCGGTCACGAACTCCAGCAGGACCATGTGATCGCGC
TTCTCGTTGGGGTCTTTGCTCAGGGCGGACTGGGTGCTCAGGTAGTGGTTGTCGGGCAGCAGCACGGGGC
CGTCGCCGATGGGGGTGTTCTGCTGGTAGTGGTCGGCGAGCTGCACGCTGCCGTCCTCGATGTTGTGGCG
GATCTTGAAGTTCACCTTGATGCCGTTCTTCTGCTTGTCGGCCATGATATAGACGTTGTGGCTGTTGTAG
TTGTACTCCAGCTTGTGCCCCAGGATGTTGCCGTCCTCCTTGAAGTCGATGCCCTTCAGCTCGATGCGGT
TCACCAGGGTGTCGCCCTCGAACTTCACCTCGGCGCGGGTCTTGTAGTTGCCGTCGTCCTTGAAGAAGAT
GGTGCGCTCCTGGACGTAGCCTTCGGGCATGGCGGACTTGAAGAAGTCGTGCTGCTTCATGTGGTCGGGG
TAGCGGCTGAAGCACTGCACGCCGTAGGTCAGGGTGGTCACGAGGGTGGGCCAGGGCACGGGCAGCTTGC
CGGTGGTGCAGATGAACTTCAGGGTCAGCTTGCCGTAGGTGGCATCGCCCTCGCCCTCGCCGGACACGCT
GAACTTGTGGCCGTTTACGTCGCCGTCCAGCTCGACCAGGATGGGCACCACCCCGGTGAACAGCTCCTCG
CCCTTGCTCACCATGGTGGCGACCGGTGGATCCCGGGCCCGCGGTACCCAGCTTGGAGGTGCACACCAAT
GTGGTGAATGGTCAAATGGCGTTTATTGTATCGAGCTAGGCACTTAAATACAATATCTCTGCAATGCGGA
ATTCAGTGGTTCGTCCAATCCATGTCAGACCCGTCTGTTGCCTTCCTAATAAGGCACGATCGTACCACCT
TACTTCCACCAATCGGCATGCACGGTGCTTTTTCTCTCCTTGTAAGGCATGTTGCTAACTCATCGTTACC
ATGTTGCAAGACTACAAGAGTATTGCATAAGACTACATTTCCCCCTCCCTATGCAAAAGCGAAACTACTA
TATCCTGAGGGGACTCCTAACCGCGTACAACCGAAGCCCCGCTTTTCGCCTAAACACACCCTAGTCCCCT
CAGATACGCGTATATCTGGCCCGTACATCGCGAAGCAGCGCAAAACGCCTAACCCTAAGCAGATTCTTCA
TGCAATTGTCGGTCAAGCCTTGCCTTGTTGTAGCTTAAATTTTGCTCGCGCACTACTCAGCGACCTCCAA
CACACAAGCAGGGAGCAGATACTGGCTTAACTATGCGGCATCAGAGCAGATTGTACTGAGAGTGCACCAT
ACGGATCTGCGATGATAAGCTGTCAAACATGAGAATTGGTCGACGATATCAGATCTGAGGAACCCCTAGT
GATGGAGTTGGCCACTCCCTCTCTGCGCGCTCGCTCGCTCACTGAGGCCGGGCGACCAAAGGTCGCCCGA
CGCCCGGGCTTTGCCCGGGCGGCCTCAGTGAGCGAGCGAGCGCGCAGAGAGGGAGTGGCCGCATTCTAGA
GAGCTCCAATTCGCCCTATAGTGAGTCGTATTACGCGCGCTCACTGGCCGTCGTTTTACAACGTCGTGAC
TGGGAAAACCCTGGCGTTACCCAACTTAATCGCCTTGCAGCACATCCCCCTTTCGCCAGCTGGCGTAATA
GCGAAGAGGCCCGCACCGATCGCCCTTCCCAACAGTTGCGCAGCCTGAATGGCGAATGGAAATTGTAAGC
GTTAATATTTTGTTAAAATTCGCGTTAAATTTTTGTTAAATCAGCTCATTTTTTAACCAATAGGCCGAAA
TCGGCAAAATCCCTTATAAATCAAAAGAATAGACCGAGATAGGGT
[37 nt withheld, positions 2356-2392]
AAAGAACGTGGACTCCAACGTCAAAGG
[49 nt withheld, positions 2420-2468]
T
[91 nt withheld, positions 2470-2560]
G
[124 nt withheld, positions 2562-2685]
CAGGTGGCACTTTTCGGGGAAATGTGCGCGGAACCCCTATTTGTTTATTTTTCTAAATACATTCAAATAT
GTATCCGCTCATGAGACAATAACCCTGATAAATGCTTCAATAATATTGAAAAAGGAAGAGTATGAGTATT
CAACATTTCCGTGTCGCCCTTATTCCCTTTTTTGCGGCATTTTGCCTTCCTGTTTTTGCTCACCCAGAAA
CGCTGGTGAAAGTAAAAGATGCTGAAGATCAGTTGGGTGCACGAGTGGGTTACATCGAACTGGATCTCAA
CAGCGGTAAGATCCTTGAGAGTTTTCGCCCCGAAGAACGTTTTCCAATGATGAGCACTTTTAAAGTTCTG
CTATGTGGCGCGGTATTATCCCGTATTGACGCCGGGCAAGAGCAACTCGGTCGCCGCATACACTATTCTC
AGAATGACTTGGTTGAGTACTCACCAGTCACAGAAAAGCATCTTACGGATGGCATGACAGTAAGAGAATT
ATGCAGTGCTGCCATAACCATGAGTGATAACACTGCGGCCAACTTACTTCTGACAACGATCGGAGGACCG
AAGGAGCTAACCGCTTTTTTGCACAACATGGGGGATCATGTAACTCGCCTTGATCGTTGGGAACCGGAGC
TGAATGAAGCCATACCAAACGACGAGCGTGACACCACGATGCCTGTAGCAATGGCAACAACGTTGCGCAA
ACTATTAACTGGCGAACTACTTACTCTAGCTTCCCGGCAACAATTAATAGACTGGATGGAGGCGGATAAA
GTTGCAGGACCACTTCTGCGCTCGGCCCTTCCGGCTGGCTGGTTTATTGCTGATAAATCTGGAGCCGGTG
AGCGTGGGTCTCGCGGTATCATTGCAGCACTGGGGCCAGATGGTAAGCCCTCCCGTATCGTAGTTATCTA
CACGACGGGGAGTCAGGCAACTATGGATGAACGAAATAGACAGATCGCTGAGATAGGTGCCTCACTGATT
AAGCATTGGTAACTGTCAGACCAAGTTTACTCATATATACTTTAGATTGATTTAAAACTTCATTTTTAAT
TTAAAAGGATCTAGGTGAAGATCCTTTTTGATAATCTCATGACCAAAATCCCTTAACGTGAGTTTTCGTT
CCACTGAGCGTCAGACCCCGTAGAAAAGATCAAAGGATCTTCTTGAGATCCTTTTTTTCTGCGCGTAATC
TGCTGCTTGCAAACAAAAAAACCACCGCTACCAGCGGTGGTTTGTTTGCCGGATCAAGAGCTACCAACTC
TTTTTCCGAAGGTAACTGGCTTCAGCAGAGCGCAGATACCAAATACTGTTCTTCTAGTGTAGCCGTAGTT
AGGCCACCACTTCAAGAACTCTGTAGCACCGCCTACATACCTCGCTCTGCTAATCCTGTTACCAGTGGCT
GCTGCCAGTGGCGATAAGTCGTGTCTTACCGGGTTGGACTCAAGACGATAGTTACCGGATAAGGCGCAGC
GGTCGGGCTGAACGGGGGGTTCGTGCACACAGCCCAGCTTGGAGCGAACGACCTACACCGAACTGAGATA
CCTACAGCGTGAGCTATGAGAAAGCGCCACGCTTCCCGAAGGGAGAAAGGCGGACAGGTATCCGGTAAGC
GGCAGGGTCGGAACAGGAGAGCGCACGAGGGAGCTTCCAGGGGGAAACGCCTGGTATCTTTATAGTCCTG
TCGGGTTTCGCCACCTCTGACTTGAGCGTCGATTTTTGTGATGCTCGTCAGGGGGGCGGAGCCTATGGAA
AAACGCCAGCAACGCGGCCTTTTTACGGTTCCTGGCCTTTTGCTGGCCTTTTGCTCACATGTTCTTTCCT
GCGTTATCCCCTGATTCTGTGGATAACCGTATTACCGCCTTTGAGTGAGCTGATACCGCTCGCCGCAGCC
GAACGACCGAGCGCAGCGAGTCAGTGAGCGAGGAAGCGGAAGAGCGCCCAATACGCAAACCGCCTCTCCC
CGCGCGTTGGCCGATTCATTAATGCAGCTGGCACGACAGGTTTCCCGACTGGAAAGCGGGCAGTGAGCGC
AACGCAATTAATGTGAGTTAGCTCACTCATTAGGCACCCCAGGCTTTACACTTTATGCTTCCGGCTCGTA
TGTTGTGTGGAATTGTGAGCGGATAACAATTTCACACAGGAAACAGCTATGACCATGATTACGCCAAGCG
CGCAATTAACCCTCACTAAAGGGAACAAAAGCTGGGTACCACTAGTATGCATCCTGCAGGACGCGTCCTA
CCCACTCCCTCTATGCGCGCTCGCTCACTCACTCGGCCCTGGAGACCTTTGGTCTCCAGGGCCGAGTGAG
TGAGCGAGCGCGCATAGAGGGAGTGGGTACCTCCATCATCTGGTTTCCCAGATCTGATATCGGCGCGCCC
GAGTCCAACACCCGTGGGAATCCCATGGGCACCATGGCCCCTCGCTCCAAAAATGCTTTCGCGTCGCGCA
GACACTGCTCGGTAGTTTCGGGGATCAGCGTTTGAGTAAGAGCCCGCGTCTGAACCCTCCGCGCCGCCCC
GGCCCCAGTGGAAAGACGCGCAGGCAAAACGCACCAC
